Addgene plasmid #215040: pcDNA3.1_V5-TWIST1_P139S
Purpose: Mammalian expression of human TWIST1 (with P139S mutation)
Depositing lab: Joanna Wysocka. Depositing organization: Stanford University. Publication: DNA-guided transcription factor cooperativity shapes face and limb mesenchyme. Kim S, Morgunova E, Naqvi S, Goovaerts S, Bader M, Koska M, Popov A, Luong C, Pogson A, Swigut T, Claes P, Taipale J, Wysocka J. Cell. 2024 Feb 1;187(3):692-711.e26. doi: 10.1016/j.cell.2023.12.032. Epub 2024 Jan 22. PubMed 38262408.
Backbone
  Vector backbone: pcDNA3.1
  Backbone manufacturer: Invitrogen
  Backbone size w/o insert (bp): 5366
  Vector type: Mammalian Expression
  Selectable markers: Neomycin (select with G418)
Growth in bacteria
  Bacterial resistance: Ampicillin, 100 μg/mL
  Growth temperature: 37°C
  Growth strain: DH5alpha
  Copy number: High Copy
Gene/Insert
  Gene/Insert name: twist family bHLH transcription factor 1 (alt name: TWIST1)
  Species: H. sapiens (human)
  Insert size (bp): 651
  Mutation: P139S
  Entrez Gene: TWIST1 (a.k.a. ACS3, BPES2, BPES3, CRS, CRS1, CSO, SCS, SWCOS, TWIST, bHLHa38)
  Promoter: CMV
  Tag / fusion protein: V5 (N terminal on insert)
  Cloning method: Gibson Cloning
  Sequencing primers: 5′ TACGACTCACTATAGGGAGACCC; 3′ GAGGGGCAAACAACAGATGG
Terms and licenses: Academic/Nonprofit Terms; Industry Terms: Not Available to Industry
How to cite: pcDNA3.1_V5-TWIST1_P139S was a gift from Joanna Wysocka (Addgene plasmid # 215040 ; http://n2t.net/addgene:215040 ; RRID:Addgene_215040)
