[The description below was written by a language model from this plasmid's Addgene catalogue record and pLannotate feature annotations shown in this document.]
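Description:
pcDNA3.1_V5-TWIST1_P139S is a mammalian expression plasmid built on the Invitrogen pcDNA3.1 backbone, carrying the human bHLH transcription factor TWIST1 with a proline-to-serine substitution at residue 139. The sequenced plasmid is about 6.0 kb. It is maintained in E. coli through a high-copy ColE1/pUC-type origin and selected with ampicillin via the β-lactamase gene. An f1 origin is also present, a standard backbone element that permits single-stranded DNA production. For selection in mammalian cells, an SV40 enhancer/early promoter drives the neomycin phosphotransferase gene, terminated by an SV40 polyadenylation signal, so that stable transfectants can be selected with G418.

The expression cassette uses the human cytomegalovirus immediate early enhancer and promoter for strong constitutive transcription, followed by a T7 promoter that can serve for in vitro transcription or as a sequencing primer site. The TWIST1 open reading frame was inserted by Gibson cloning and is followed by the bovine growth hormone polyadenylation signal. The catalogue entry lists an N-terminal V5 epitope tag. The feature table does not annotate the tag separately, but the recorded insert size is somewhat larger than the annotated TWIST1 coding region, consistent with extra sequence upstream of it. The V5 tag allows detection or immunoprecipitation of the mutant protein with anti-V5 antibodies. A few short annotations, such as the truncated HIV-1 LTR, ble, lacI and second SV40 promoter fragments, are probably backbone remnants or partial matches rather than functional parts.

The stated purpose is expression of the P139S TWIST1 variant in mammalian cells. The associated publication concerns DNA-guided transcription factor cooperativity in face and limb mesenchyme, but the record does not state the functional effect of the mutation.
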