Features (pLannotate 1.2.2; 20 found; start..end, strand, type, name):
    171..1031    -  CDS            AmpR: β-lactamase; bla; confers resistance to ampicillin, carbenicillin, and related antibiotics
   1032..1136    -  promoter       AmpR promoter: bla
   1195..1247    -  misc_feature   bom (fragment): basis of mobility region from pBR322
   1402..1781    +  enhancer       CMV enhancer: human cytomegalovirus immediate early enhancer
   1782..1985    +  promoter       CMV promoter: human cytomegalovirus (CMV) immediate early promoter
   1981..2014    +  LTR            5' LTR (truncated) (fragment): truncated 5' long terminal repeat (LTR) from HIV-1
   2030..2048    +  promoter       T7 promoter: promoter for bacteriophage T7 RNA polymerase
   2156..2755    +  CDS            TWIST1: TWST1_HUMAN - Also known as BHLHA38, TWIST. Experimental evidence at protein level: Swiss-Prot protein existence level 1. Acts as a transcriptional regulator. Inhibits myogenesis by sequestrating E proteins, inhibiting trans-activation by MEF2, and inhibiting DNA-binding by MYOD1 through physical interaction. This interaction probably involves the basic domains of both proteins. Also represses expression of proinflammatory cytokines such as TNFA and IL1B. Regulates cranial suture patterning and fusion. Activates transcription as a heterodimer with E proteins. Regulates gene expression differen
   2781..3005    +  polyA_signal   bGH poly(A) signal: bovine growth hormone polyadenylation signal
   3009..3030    +  promoter       SV40 promoter (fragment): SV40 enhancer and early promoter
   3051..3479    +  rep_origin     f1 ori (sequence partly withheld): f1 bacteriophage origin of replication; arrow indicates direction of (+) strand synthesis
   3493..3822    +  promoter       SV40 promoter: SV40 enhancer and early promoter
   3889..4680    +  CDS            neo: KKA2_KLEPN - Also known as kan, nptII. Experimental evidence at protein level: Swiss-Prot protein existence level 1. Resistance to kanamycin, neomycin, paromomycin, ribostamycin, butirosin and gentamicin B. From Klebsiella pneumoniae.
   4704..4862    +  CDS            ble (fragment): BLE_KLEPN - Experimental evidence at protein level: Swiss-Prot protein existence level 1. Binding protein with a strong affinity to the bleomycin family of antibiotics. Binds to CL990; an antimitotic-antibiotic compound. From Klebsiella pneumoniae.
   4857..4978    +  polyA_signal   SV40 poly(A) signal: SV40 polyadenylation signal
   5051..5067    -  protein_bind   lac operator: The lac repressor binds to the lac operator to inhibit transcription in E. coli. This inhibition can be relieved by adding lactose or isopropyl-β-D-thiogalactopyranoside (IPTG). lac repressor encoded by lacI
   5075..5105    -  promoter       lac promoter: promoter for the E. coli lac operon
   5120..5141    -  protein_bind   CAP binding site: CAP binding activates transcription in the presence of cAMP. E. coli catabolite activator protein
   5154..5246    -  CDS            lacI (fragment): lac repressor; lacI; The lac repressor binds to the lac operator to inhibit transcription in E. coli. This inhibition can be relieved by adding lactose or isopropyl-β-D-thiogalactopyranoside (IPTG).
   5429..6017    -  rep_origin     ori: high-copy-number ColE1/pMB1/pBR322/pUC origin of replication
>Addgene plasmid #215040 | pcDNA3.1_V5-TWIST1_P139S | addgene full sequence | sequence record 426099 | Addgene NGS Result
GAAGATCCTTTGATCTTTTCTACGGGGTCTGACGCTCAGTGGAACGAAAACTCACGTTAAGGGATTTTGG
TCATGAGATTATCAAAAAGGATCTTCACCTAGATCCTTTTAAATTAAAAATGAAGTTTTAAATCAATCTA
AAGTATATATGAGTAAACTTGGTCTGACAGTTACCAATGCTTAATCAGTGAGGCACCTATCTCAGCGATC
TGTCTATTTCGTTCATCCATAGTTGCCTGACTCCCCGTCGTGTAGATAACTACGATACGGGAGGGCTTAC
CATCTGGCCCCAGTGCTGCAATGATACCGCGAGACCCACGCTCACCGGCTCCAGATTTATCAGCAATAAA
CCAGCCAGCCGGAAGGGCCGAGCGCAGAAGTGGTCCTGCAACTTTATCCGCCTCCATCCAGTCTATTAAT
TGTTGCCGGGAAGCTAGAGTAAGTAGTTCGCCAGTTAATAGTTTGCGCAACGTTGTTGCCATTGCTACAG
GCATCGTGGTGTCACGCTCGTCGTTTGGTATGGCTTCATTCAGCTCCGGTTCCCAACGATCAAGGCGAGT
TACATGATCCCCCATGTTGTGCAAAAAAGCGGTTAGCTCCTTCGGTCCTCCGATCGTTGTCAGAAGTAAG
TTGGCCGCAGTGTTATCACTCATGGTTATGGCAGCACTGCATAATTCTCTTACTGTCATGCCATCCGTAA
GATGCTTTTCTGTGACTGGTGAGTACTCAACCAAGTCATTCTGAGAATAGTGTATGCGGCGACCGAGTTG
CTCTTGCCCGGCGTCAATACGGGATAATACCGCGCCACATAGCAGAACTTTAAAAGTGCTCATCATTGGA
AAACGTTCTTCGGGGCGAAAACTCTCAAGGATCTTACCGCTGTTGAGATCCAGTTCGATGTAACCCACTC
GTGCACCCAACTGATCTTCAGCATCTTTTACTTTCACCAGCGTTTCTGGGTGAGCAAAAACAGGAAGGCA
AAATGCCGCAAAAAAGGGAATAAGGGCGACACGGAAATGTTGAATACTCATACTCTTCCTTTTTCAATAT
TATTGAAGCATTTATCAGGGTTATTGTCTCATGAGCGGATACATATTTGAATGTATTTAGAAAAATAAAC
AAATAGGGGTTCCGCGCACATTTCCCCGAAAAGTGCCACCTGACGTCGACGGATCGGGAGATCTCCCGAT
CCCCTATGGTGCACTCTCAGTACAATCTGCTCTGATGCCGCATAGTTAAGCCAGTATCTGCTCCCTGCTT
GTGTGTTGGAGGTCGCTGAGTAGTGCGCGAGCAAAATTTAAGCTACAACAAGGCAAGGCTTGACCGACAA
TTGCATGAAGAATCTGCTTAGGGTTAGGCGTTTTGCGCTGCTTCGCGATGTACGGGCCAGATATACGCGT
TGACATTGATTATTGACTAGTTATTAATAGTAATCAATTACGGGGTCATTAGTTCATAGCCCATATATGG
AGTTCCGCGTTACATAACTTACGGTAAATGGCCCGCCTGGCTGACCGCCCAACGACCCCCGCCCATTGAC
GTCAATAATGACGTATGTTCCCATAGTAACGCCAATAGGGACTTTCCATTGACGTCAATGGGTGGAGTAT
TTACGGTAAACTGCCCACTTGGCAGTACATCAAGTGTATCATATGCCAAGTACGCCCCCTATTGACGTCA
ATGACGGTAAATGGCCCGCCTGGCATTATGCCCAGTACATGACCTTATGGGACTTTCCTACTTGGCAGTA
CATCTACGTATTAGTCATCGCTATTACCATGGTGATGCGGTTTTGGCAGTACATCAATGGGCGTGGATAG
CGGTTTGACTCACGGGGATTTCCAAGTCTCCACCCCATTGACGTCAATGGGAGTTTGTTTTGGCACCAAA
ATCAACGGGACTTTCCAAAATGTCGTAACAACTCCGCCCCATTGACGCAAATGGGCGGTAGGCGTGTACG
GTGGGAGGTCTATATAAGCAGAGCTCTCTGGCTAACTAGAGAACCCACTGCTTACTGGCTTATCGAAATT
AATACGACTCACTATAGGGAGACCCAAGCTGGCTAGCGTTTAAACTTAAGCTTGGTACCGAGCTCGGATC
CGCCACCATGATGGGCAAGCCCATCCCCAACCCCCTGCTGGGCCTGGACAGCACCCAGGACGTGTCCAGC
TCGCCAGTCTCGCCGGCCGACGACAGCCTGAGCAACAGCGAGGAAGAGCCAGACCGGCAGCAGCCGCCGA
GCGGCAAGCGCGGGGGACGCAAGCGGCGCAGCAGCAGGCGCAGCGCGGGCGGCGGCGCGGGGCCCGGCGG
AGCCGCGGGTGGGGGCGTCGGAGGCGGCGACGAGCCGGGCAGCCCGGCCCAGGGCAAGCGCGGCAAGAAG
TCTGCGGGCTGTGGCGGCGGCGGCGGCGCGGGCGGCGGCGGCGGCAGCAGCAGCGGCGGCGGGAGTCCGC
AGTCTTACGAGGAGCTGCAGACGCAGCGGGTCATGGCCAACGTGCGGGAGCGCCAGCGCACCCAGTCGCT
GAACGAGGCGTTCGCCGCGCTGCGGAAGATCATCCCCACGCTGTCCTCGGACAAGCTGAGCAAGATTCAG
ACCCTCAAGCTGGCGGCCAGGTACATCGACTTCCTCTACCAGGTCCTCCAGAGCGACGAGCTGGACTCCA
AGATGGCAAGCTGCAGCTATGTGGCTCACGAGCGGCTCAGCTACGCCTTCTCGGTCTGGAGGATGGAGGG
GGCCTGGTCCATGTCCGCGTCCCACTGATAAACCCGCTGATCAGCCTCGACTGTGCCTTCTAGTTGCCAG
CCATCTGTTGTTTGCCCCTCCCCCGTGCCTTCCTTGACCCTGGAAGGTGCCACTCCCACTGTCCTTTCCT
AATAAAATGAGGAAATTGCATCGCATTGTCTGAGTAGGTGTCATTCTATTCTGGGGGGTGGGGTGGGGCA
GGACAGCAAGGGGGAGGATTGGGAAGACAATAGCAGGCATGCTGGGGATGCGGTGGGCTCTATGGCTTCT
GAGGCGGAAAGAACCAGCTGGGGCTCTAGGGGGTATCCCC
[124 nt withheld, positions 3051-3174]
C
[91 nt withheld, positions 3176-3266]
A
[49 nt withheld, positions 3268-3316]
CCTTTGACGTTGGAGTCCACGTTCTTT
[37 nt withheld, positions 3344-3380]
ACCCTATCTCGGTCTATTCTTTTGATTTATAAGGGATTTTGCCGATTTCGGCCTATTGGTTAAAAAATGA
GCTGATTTAACAAAAATTTAACGCGAATTAATTCTGTGGAATGTGTGTCAGTTAGGGTGTGGAAAGTCCC
CAGGCTCCCCAGCAGGCAGAAGTATGCAAAGCATGCATCTCAATTAGTCAGCAACCAGGTGTGGAAAGTC
CCCAGGCTCCCCAGCAGGCAGAAGTATGCAAAGCATGCATCTCAATTAGTCAGCAACCATAGTCCCGCCC
CTAACTCCGCCCATCCCGCCCCTAACTCCGCCCAGTTCCGCCCATTCTCCGCCCCATGGCTGACTAATTT
TTTTTATTTATGCAGAGGCCGAGGCCGCCTCTGCCTCTGAGCTATTCCAGAAGTAGTGAGGAGGCTTTTT
TGGAGGCCTAGGCTTTTGCAAAAAGCTCCCGGGAGCTTGTATATCCATTTTCGGATCTGATCAAGAGACA
GGATGAGGATCGTTTCGCATGATTGAACAAGATGGATTGCACGCAGGTTCTCCGGCCGCTTGGGTGGAGA
GGCTATTCGGCTATGACTGGGCACAACAGACAATCGGCTGCTCTGATGCCGCCGTGTTCCGGCTGTCAGC
GCAGGGGCGCCCGGTTCTTTTTGTCAAGACCGACCTGTCCGGTGCCCTGAATGAACTGCAGGACGAGGCA
GCGCGGCTATCGTGGCTGGCCACGACGGGCGTTCCTTGCGCAGCTGTGCTCGACGTTGTCACTGAAGCGG
GAAGGGACTGGCTGCTATTGGGCGAAGTGCCGGGGCAGGATCTCCTGTCATCTCACCTTGCTCCTGCCGA
GAAAGTATCCATCATGGCTGATGCAATGCGGCGGCTGCATACGCTTGATCCGGCTACCTGCCCATTCGAC
CACCAAGCGAAACATCGCATCGAGCGAGCACGTACTCGGATGGAAGCCGGTCTTGTCGATCAGGATGATC
TGGACGAAGAGCATCAGGGGCTCGCGCCAGCCGAACTGTTCGCCAGGCTCAAGGCGCGCATGCCCGACGG
CGAGGATCTCGTCGTGACCCATGGCGATGCCTGCTTGCCGAATATCATGGTGGAAAATGGCCGCTTTTCT
GGATTCATCGACTGTGGCCGGCTGGGTGTGGCGGACCGCTATCAGGACATAGCGTTGGCTACCCGTGATA
TTGCTGAAGAGCTTGGCGGCGAATGGGCTGACCGCTTCCTCGTGCTTTACGGTATCGCCGCTCCCGATTC
GCAGCGCATCGCCTTCTATCGCCTTCTTGACGAGTTCTTCTGAGCGGGACTCTGGGGTTCGAAATGACCG
ACCAAGCGACGCCCAACCTGCCATCACGAGATTTCGATTCCACCGCCGCCTTCTATGAAAGGTTGGGCTT
CGGAATCGTTTTCCGGGACGCCGGCTGGATGATCCTCCAGCGCGGGGATCTCATGCTGGAGTTCTTCGCC
CACCCCAACTTGTTTATTGCAGCTTATAATGGTTACAAATAAAGCAATAGCATCACAAATTTCACAAATA
AAGCATTTTTTTCACTGCATTCTAGTTGTGGTTTGTCCAAACTCATCAATGTATCTTATCATGTCTGTAT
ACCGTCGACCTCTAGCTAGAGCTTGGCGTAATCATGGTCATAGCTGTTTCCTGTGTGAAATTGTTATCCG
CTCACAATTCCACACAACATACGAGCCGGAAGCATAAAGTGTAAAGCCTGGGGTGCCTAATGAGTGAGCT
AACTCACATTAATTGCGTTGCGCTCACTGCCCGCTTTCCAGTCGGGAAACCTGTCGTGCCAGCTGCATTA
ATGAATCGGCCAACGCGCGGGGAGAGGCGGTTTGCGTATTGGGCGCTCTTCCGCTTCCTCGCTCACTGAC
TCGCTGCGCTCGGTCGTTCGGCTGCGGCGAGCGGTATCAGCTCACTCAAAGGCGGTAATACGGTTATCCA
CAGAATCAGGGGATAACGCAGGAAAGAACATGTGAGCAAAAGGCCAGCAAAAGGCCAGGAACCGTAAAAA
GGCCGCGTTGCTGGCGTTTTTCCATAGGCTCCGCCCCCCTGACGAGCATCACAAAAATCGACGCTCAAGT
CAGAGGTGGCGAAACCCGACAGGACTATAAAGATACCAGGCGTTTCCCCCTGGAAGCTCCCTCGTGCGCT
CTCCTGTTCCGACCCTGCCGCTTACCGGATACCTGTCCGCCTTTCTCCCTTCGGGAAGCGTGGCGCTTTC
TCATAGCTCACGCTGTAGGTATCTCAGTTCGGTGTAGGTCGTTCGCTCCAAGCTGGGCTGTGTGCACGAA
CCCCCCGTTCAGCCCGACCGCTGCGCCTTATCCGGTAACTATCGTCTTGAGTCCAACCCGGTAAGACACG
ACTTATCGCCACTGGCAGCAGCCACTGGTAACAGGATTAGCAGAGCGAGGTATGTAGGCGGTGCTACAGA
GTTCTTGAAGTGGTGGCCTAACTACGGCTACACTAGAAGAACAGTATTTGGTATCTGCGCTCTGCTGAAG
CCAGTTACCTTCGGAAAAAGAGTTGGTAGCTCTTGATCCGGCAAACAAACCACCGCTGGTAGCGGTGGTT
TTTTTGTTTGCAAGCAGCAGATTACGCGCAGAAAAAAAGGATCTCAA
